>Addgene plasmid #156091 | TOE1 | addgene full sequence | sequence record 377226 | Addgene NGS Result
GGCTCCGGTGCCCGTCAGTGGGCAGAGCGCACATCGCCCACAGTCCCCGAGAAGTTGGGGGGAGGGGTCG
GCAATTGAACCGGTGCCTAGAGAAGGTGGCGCGGGGTAAACTGGGAAAGTGATGTCGTGTACTGGCTCCG
CCTTTTTCCCGAGGGTGGGGGAGAACCGTATATAAGTGCAGTAGTCGCCGTGAACGTTCTTTTTCGCAAC
GGGTTTGCCGCCAGAACACAGGTAAGTGCCGTGTGTGGTTCCCGCGGGCCTGGCCTCTTTACGGGTTATG
GCCCTTGCGTGCCTTGAATTACTTCCACCTGGCTGCAGTACGTGATTCTTGATCCCGAGCTTCGGGTTGG
AAGTGGGTGGGAGAGTTCGAGGCCTTGCGCTTAAGGAGCCCCTTCGCCTCGTGCTTGAGTTGAGGCCTGG
CCTGGGCGCTGGGGCCGCCGCGTGCGAATCTGGTGGCACCTTCGCGCCTGTCTCGCTGCTTTCGATAAGT
CTCTAGCCATTTAAAATTTTTGATGACCTGCTGCGACGCTTTTTTTCTGGCAAGATAGTCTTGTAAATGC
GGGCCAAGATCTGCACACTGGTATTTCGGTTTTTGGGGCCGCGGGCGGCGACGGGGCCCGTGCGTCCCAG
CGCACATGTTCGGCGAGGCGGGGCCTGCGAGCGCGGCCACCGAGAATCGGACGGGGGTAGTCTCAAGCTG
GCCGGCCTGCTCTGGTGCCTGGCCTCGCGCCGCCGTGTATCGCCCCGCCCTGGGCGGCAAGGCTGGCCCG
GTCGGCACCAGTTGCGTGAGCGGAAAGATGGCCGCTTCCCGGCCCTGCTGCAGGGAGCTCAAAATGGAGG
ACGCGGCGCTCGGGAGAGCGGGCGGGTGAGTCACCCACACAAAGGAAAAGGGCCTTTCCGTCCTCAGCCG
TCGCTTCATGTGACTCCACGGAGTACCGGGCGCCGTCCAGGCACCTCGATTAGTTCTCGAGCTTTTGGAG
TACGTCGTCTTTAGGTTGGGGGGAGGGGTTTTATGCGATGGAGTTTCCCCACACTGAGTGGGTGGAGACT
GAAGTTAGGCCAGCTTGGCACTTGATGTAATTCTCCTTGGAATTTGCCCTTTTTGAGTTTGGATCTTGGT
TCATTCTCAAGCCTCAGACAGTGGTTCAAAGTTTTTTTCTTCCATTTCAGGTGTCGTGAGGAATTAGCTT
GGTACTAATACGACTCACTATAGGGAGACCCAAGCTGGCTAGGTAAGCTTGGTACCGAGCTCGGATCCAC
TAGTCCAGTGTGGTGGAATTCTGCAGATATCAACAAGTTTGTACAAAAAAGTTGGCATGGCCGCCGACAG
TGACGATGGCGCAGTTTCAGCTCCCGCAGCTTCCGACGGTGGTGTCAGCAAAAGCACAACATCTGGGGAG
GAGCTAGTAGTCCAGGTTCCCGTAGTGGATGTGCAAAGCAACAACTTCAAGGAGATGTGGCCATCCCTCC
TGCTAGCCATAAAGACAGCTAATTTCGTGGCTGTGGACACGGAGCTGAGTGGGCTTGGGGACAGGAAGAG
TTTGCTGAACCAGTGCATTGAGGAACGTTACAAGGCCGTGTGTCATGCTGCCAGGACCCGTTCTATCCTT
TCCCTGGGCCTCGCCTGCTTCAAGCGGCAGCCAGACAAGGGTGAACATTCCTATCTGGCTCAAGTGTTCA
ATCTCACTCTGCTGTGCATGGAGGAGTATGTCATAGAACCAAAGTCTGTGCAGTTCCTGATACAGCATGG
CTTCAACTTCAACCAGCAGTATGCCCAAGGCATCCCCTACCATAAGGGCAATGACAAGGGTGATGAGAGC
CAGAGCCAGTCAGTACGGACCCTATTCCTGGAGCTAATCCGAGCCCGCCGGCCCCTGGTGCTACACAATG
GCCTTATAGACTTGGTGTTCCTGTACCAGAACTTCTATGCACACCTCCCTGAGAGTCTGGGAACCTTCAC
CGCTGACCTGTGTGAGATGTTCCCAGCAGGCATTTATGACACCAAATATGCTGCTGAGTTTCATGCCCGT
TTCGTGGCCTCCTACTTAGAATATGCCTTCCGGAAATGTGAACGGGAAAATGGGAAGCAGCGGGCAGCTG
GCAGCCCACACCTTACCCTGGAGTTCTGCAACTATCCTTCCAGCATGAGGGACCATATTGATTACCGCTG
CTGCCTGCCCCCAGCAACCCACCGTCCTCATCCCACCAGCATCTGTGACAACTTCTCGGCTTATGGCTGG
TGCCCCCTGGGACCACAGTGTCCTCAGTCTCACGATATTGACCTTATCATTGACACTGATGAGGCTGCGG
CAGAGGACAAGCGGCGACGGCGACGACGTAGGGAAAAACGGAAGAGGGCTTTATTGAACCTACCGGGGAC
ACAGACCTCTGGGGAAGCTAAGGATGGTCCTCCCAAGAAGCAGGTCTGTGGGGATAGCATCAAGCCTGAA
GAAACCGAGCAGGAGGTGGCTGCCGATGAAACTAGGAACCTGCCTCACTCCAAGCAAGGCAACAAAAATG
ACTTAGAGATGGGGATTAAGGCAGCAAGGCCTGAAATAGCTGATAGAGCTACCTCAGAAGTGCCAGGGAG
CCAAGCCAGTCCTAACCCAGTGCCTGGGGATGGATTGCACCGGGCTGGTTTTGATGCCTTTATGACAGGT
TATGTGATGGCCTATGTGGAAGTGAGCCAGGGACCGCAGCCCTGCAGCTCTGGACCCTGGCTCCCTGAAT
GCCACAATAAGGTATATTTGAGTGGCAAAGCTGTACCCCTCACAGTGGCCAAGAGCCAGTTCTCTCGTTC
CTCCAAAGCCCACAATCAGAAGATGAAGCTCACTTGGGGCAGTAGCTGCCCAACTTTCTTGTACAAAGTG
GTTGATATCCAGCACAGTGGCGGCCGCTCGAGTCTAGAGGGCCCGCGGTTCGAAACCAGCGGAGGCGGCG
GAAGCGGGGGAGGAGGCAGCGGCGGAGGCGGCAGCGGGGGCGGCGGAAGCGCTACCGGTAAGCCTATCCC
TAACCCTCTCCTCGGTCTCGATTCTACGCGTACCGGTATGGCTTCTAACTTTACTCAGTTCGTTCTCGTC
GACAATGGCGGAACTGGCGACGTGACTGTCGCCCCAAGCAACTTCGCTAACGGGGTCGCTGAATGGATCA
GCTCTAACTCGCGATCACAGGCTTACAAAGTAACCTGTAGCGTTCGTCAGAGCTCTGCGCAGAATCGCAA
ATACACCATCAAAGTCGAGGTGCCTAAAGTGGCAACCCAGACTGTTGGTGGTGAAGAGCTTCCTGTAGCC
GGATGGAGATCTTACTTAAATATGGAACTAACCATTCCAATTTTCGCCACGAATTCCGACTGCGAGCTTA
TTGTTAAGGCAATGCAAGGTCTCCTAAAAGATGGAAACCCGATTCCCTCGGCCATCGCGGCCAACTCCGG
CATCTACGGAGGTGGAGGTGGATCTCGTACGGGTTAGTAATGAGTTTAAACCCGCTGATCAGCCTCGACT
GTGCCTTCTAGTTGCCAGCCATCTGTTGTTTGCCCCTCCCCCGTGCCTTCCTTGACCCTGGAAGGTGCCA
CTCCCACTGTCCTTTCCTAATAAAATGAGGAAATTGCATCGCATTGTCTGAGTAGGTGTCATTCTATTCT
GGGGGGTGGGGTGGGGCAGGACAGCAAGGGGGAGGATTGGGAAGACAATAGCAGGCATGCTGGGGATGCG
GTGGGCTCTATGGCTTCTGAGGCGGAAAGAACCAGCTGGGGCTCTAGGGGGTATCCCC
[124 nt withheld, positions 3769-3892]
C
[91 nt withheld, positions 3894-3984]
AGGGTGATGGTTCACGTACCTAGAAGTTCCTATTCCGAAGTTCCTATTCTCTAGAAAGTATAGGAACTTC
CTTGGCCAAAAAGCCTGAACTCACCGCGACGTCTGTCGAGAAGTTTCTGATCGAAAAGTTCGACAGCGTC
TCCGACCTGATGCAGCTCTCGGAGGGCGAAGAATCTCGTGCTTTCAGCTTCGATGTAGGAGGGCGTGGAT
ATGTCCTGCGGGTAAATAGCTGCGCCGATGGTTTCTACAAAGATCGTTATGTTTATCGGCACTTTGCATC
GGCCGCGCTCCCGATTCCGGAAGTGCTTGACATTGGGGAATTCAGCGAGAGCCTGACCTATTGCATCTCC
CGCCGTGCACAGGGTGTCACGTTGCAAGACCTGCCTGAAACCGAACTGCCCGCTGTTCTGCAGCCGGTCG
CGGAGGCCATGGATGCGATCGCTGCGGCCGATCTTAGCCAGACGAGCGGGTTCGGCCCATTCGGACCGCA
AGGAATCGGTCAATACACTACATGGCGTGATTTCATATGCGCGATTGCTGATCCCCATGTGTATCACTGG
CAAACTGTGATGGACGACACCGTCAGTGCGTCCGTCGCGCAGGCTCTCGATGAGCTGATGCTTTGGGCCG
AGGACTGCCCCGAAGTCCGGCACCTCGTGCACGCGGATTTCGGCTCCAACAATGTCCTGACGGACAATGG
CCGCATAACAGCGGTCATTGACTGGAGCGAGGCGATGTTCGGGGATTCCCAATACGAGGTCGCCAACATC
TTCTTCTGGAGGCCGTGGTTGGCTTGTATGGAGCAGCAGACGCGCTACTTCGAGCGGAGGCATCCGGAGC
TTGCAGGATCGCCGCGGCTCCGGGCGTATATGCTCCGCATTGGTCTTGACCAACTCTATCAGAGCTTGGT
TGACGGCAATTTCGATGATGCAGCTTGGGCGCAGGGTCGATGCGACGCAATCGTCCGATCCGGAGCCGGG
ACTGTCGGGCGTACACAAATCGCCCGCAGAAGCGCGGCCGTCTGGACCGATGGCTGTGTAGAAGTACTCG
CCGATAGTGGAAACCGACGCCCCAGCACTCGTCCGAGGGCAAAGGAATAGCACGTACTACGAGATTTCGA
TTCCACCGCCGCCTTCTATGAAAGGTTGGGCTTCGGAATCGTTTTCCGGGACGCCGGCTGGATGATCCTC
CAGCGCGGGGATCTCATGCTGGAGTTCTTCGCCCACCCCAACTTGTTTATTGCAGCTTATAATGGTTACA
AATAAAGCAATAGCATCACAAATTTCACAAATAAAGCATTTTTTTCACTGCATTCTAGTTGTGGTTTGTC
CAAACTCATCAATGTATCTTATCATGTCTGTATACCGTCGACCTCTAGCTAGAGCTTGGCGTAATCATGG
TCATAGCTGTTTCCTGTGTGAAATTGTTATCCGCTCACAATTCCACACAACATACGAGCCGGAAGCATAA
AGTGTAAAGCCTGGGGTGCCTAATGAGTGAGCTAACTCACATTAATTGCGTTGCGCTCACTGCCCGCTTT
CCAGTCGGGAAACCTGTCGTGCCAGCTGCATTAATGAATCGGCCAACGCGCGGGGAGAGGCGGTTTGCGT
ATTGGGCGCTCTTCCGCTTCCTCGCTCACTGACTCGCTGCGCTCGGTCGTTCGGCTGCGGCGAGCGGTAT
CAGCTCACTCAAAGGCGGTAATACGGTTATCCACAGAATCAGGGGATAACGCAGGAAAGAACATGTGAGC
AAAAGGCCAGCAAAAGGCCAGGAACCGTAAAAAGGCCGCGTTGCTGGCGTTTTTCCATAGGCTCCGCCCC
CCTGACGAGCATCACAAAAATCGACGCTCAAGTCAGAGGTGGCGAAACCCGACAGGACTATAAAGATACC
AGGCGTTTCCCCCTGGAAGCTCCCTCGTGCGCTCTCCTGTTCCGACCCTGCCGCTTACCGGATACCTGTC
CGCCTTTCTCCCTTCGGGAAGCGTGGCGCTTTCTCATAGCTCACGCTGTAGGTATCTCAGTTCGGTGTAG
GTCGTTCGCTCCAAGCTGGGCTGTGTGCACGAACCCCCCGTTCAGCCCGACCGCTGCGCCTTATCCGGTA
ACTATCGTCTTGAGTCCAACCCGGTAAGACACGACTTATCGCCACTGGCAGCAGCCACTGGTAACAGGAT
TAGCAGAGCGAGGTATGTAGGCGGTGCTACAGAGTTCTTGAAGTGGTGGCCTAACTACGGCTACACTAGA
AGAACAGTATTTGGTATCTGCGCTCTGCTGAAGCCAGTTACCTTCGGAAAAAGAGTTGGTAGCTCTTGAT
CCGGCAAACAAACCACCGCTGGTAGCGGTGGTTTTTTTGTTTGCAAGCAGCAGATTACGCGCAGAAAAAA
AGGATCTCAAGAAGATCCTTTGATCTTTTCTACGGGGTCTGACGCTCAGTGGAACGAAAACTCACGTTAA
GGGATTTTGGTCATGAGATTATCAAAAAGGATCTTCACCTAGATCCTTTTAAATTAAAAATGAAGTTTTA
AATCAATCTAAAGTATATATGAGTAAACTTGGTCTGACAGTTACCAATGCTTAATCAGTGAGGCACCTAT
CTCAGCGATCTGTCTATTTCGTTCATCCATAGTTGCCTGACTCCCCGTCGTGTAGATAACTACGATACGG
GAGGGCTTACCATCTGGCCCCAGTGCTGCAATGATACCGCGAGACCCACGCTCACCGGCTCCAGATTTAT
CAGCAATAAACCAGCCAGCCGGAAGGGCCGAGCGCAGAAGTGGTCCTGCAACTTTATCCGCCTCCATCCA
GTCTATTAATTGTTGCCGGGAAGCTAGAGTAAGTAGTTCGCCAGTTAATAGTTTGCGCAACGTTGTTGCC
ATTGCTACAGGCATCGTGGTGTCACGCTCGTCGTTTGGTATGGCTTCATTCAGCTCCGGTTCCCAACGAT
CAAGGCGAGTTACATGATCCCCCATGTTGTGCAAAAAAGCGGTTAGCTCCTTCGGTCCTCCGATCGTTGT
CAGAAGTAAGTTGGCCGCAGTGTTATCACTCATGGTTATGGCAGCACTGCATAATTCTCTTACTGTCATG
CCATCCGTAAGATGCTTTTCTGTGACTGGTGAGTACTCAACCAAGTCATTCTGAGAATAGTGTATGCGGC
GACCGAGTTGCTCTTGCCCGGCGTCAATACGGGATAATACCGCGCCACATAGCAGAACTTTAAAAGTGCT
CATCATTGGAAAACGTTCTTCGGGGCGAAAACTCTCAAGGATCTTACCGCTGTTGAGATCCAGTTCGATG
TAACCCACTCGTGCACCCAACTGATCTTCAGCATCTTTTACTTTCACCAGCGTTTCTGGGTGAGCAAAAA
CAGGAAGGCAAAATGCCGCAAAAAAGGGAATAAGGGCGACACGGAAATGTTGAATACTCATACTCTTCCT
TTTTCAATATTATTGAAGCATTTATCAGGGTTATTGTCTCATGAGCGGATACATATTTGAATGTATTTAG
AAAAATAAACAAATAGGGGTTCCGCGCACATTTCCCCGAAAAGTGCCACCTGACGTCGACGGATCGGGAG
ATCTCCCGATCCCCTATGGTGCACTCTCAGTACAATCTGCTCTGATGCCGCATAGTTAAGCCAGTATCTG
CTCCCTGCTTGTGTGTTGGAGGTCGCTGAGTAGTGCGCGAGCAAAATTTAAGCTACAACAAGGCAAGGCT
TGACCGACAATTGCATGAAGAATCTGCTTAGGGTTAGGCGTTTTGCGCTGCTTCGCGATGTACGGGCCAG
ATATACGCGTTGACATTGATTATTGACTAGGCTTTTGCAAAAAGCTTTGCAAAGATGGATAAAGTTTTAA
ACAGAGAGGAATCTTTGCAGCTAATGGACCTTCTAGGTCTTGAAAGGAGTGGGAATT
Features (pLannotate 1.2.2; 24 found; start..end, strand, type, name):
      1..1179    +  promoter       EF-1α promoter: strong constitutive promoter for human elongation factor EF-1α
   1196..1214    +  promoter       T7 promoter: promoter for bacteriophage T7 RNA polymerase
   1294..1311    +  protein_bind   attB1 (fragment): mutant version of attB; core recombination site for the Gateway® BP reaction BP Clonase™
   1317..2846    +  CDS            TOE1: TOE1_HUMAN - Experimental evidence at protein level: Swiss-Prot protein existence level 1. Inhibits cell growth rate and cell cycle. Induces CDKN1A expression as well as TGF-beta expression. Mediates the inhibitory growth effect of EGR1. Involved in the maturation of snRNAs and snRNA 3'-tail processing (PubMed:28092684). From Homo sapiens (Human).
   2849..2872    -  protein_bind   attB2: mutant version of attB; recombination site for the Gateway® BP reaction BP Clonase™
   2997..3038    +  CDS            V5 tag: epitope tag from simian virus 5
   3051..3437    +  CDS            MS2: bacteriophage MS2 coat protein binds to a specific stem-loop structure in the viral RNA (Peabody, 1993)
   3499..3723    +  polyA_signal   bGH poly(A) signal: bovine growth hormone polyadenylation signal
   3727..3748    +  promoter       SV40 promoter (fragment): SV40 enhancer and early promoter
   3769..4002    +  rep_origin     f1 ori (fragment) (sequence partly withheld): f1 bacteriophage origin of replication; arrow indicates direction of (+) strand synthesis
   4007..4054    +  protein_bind   FRT: FLP-mediated recombination occurs in the 8-bp core sequence TCTAGAAA (Turan and Bode, 2011). FLP recombinase from the Saccharomyces cerevisiae 2μ plasmid
   4062..5084    +  CDS            HygR: aminoglycoside phosphotransferase from E. coli; aph(4)-Ia; confers resistance to hygromycin
   5094..5219    +  CDS            ble (fragment): BLE_KLEPN - Experimental evidence at protein level: Swiss-Prot protein existence level 1. Binding protein with a strong affinity to the bleomycin family of antibiotics. Binds to CL990; an antimitotic-antibiotic compound. From Klebsiella pneumoniae.
   5214..5335    +  polyA_signal   SV40 poly(A) signal: SV40 polyadenylation signal
   5408..5424    -  protein_bind   lac operator: The lac repressor binds to the lac operator to inhibit transcription in E. coli. This inhibition can be relieved by adding lactose or isopropyl-β-D-thiogalactopyranoside (IPTG). lac repressor encoded by lacI
   5432..5462    -  promoter       lac promoter: promoter for the E. coli lac operon
   5477..5498    -  protein_bind   CAP binding site: CAP binding activates transcription in the presence of cAMP. E. coli catabolite activator protein
   5511..5603    -  CDS            lacI (fragment): lac repressor; lacI; The lac repressor binds to the lac operator to inhibit transcription in E. coli. This inhibition can be relieved by adding lactose or isopropyl-β-D-thiogalactopyranoside (IPTG).
   5786..6374    -  rep_origin     ori: high-copy-number ColE1/pMB1/pBR322/pUC origin of replication
   6545..7405    -  CDS            AmpR: β-lactamase; bla; confers resistance to ampicillin, carbenicillin, and related antibiotics
   7406..7510    -  promoter       AmpR promoter: bla
   7569..7621    -  misc_feature   bom (fragment): basis of mobility region from pBR322
   7776..7794    +  enhancer       CMV enhancer (fragment): human cytomegalovirus immediate early enhancer
   7819..7885    +  CDS            small t antigen (fragment): SV40 (simian virus 40) small t antigen
