[The description below was written by a language model from this plasmid's Addgene catalogue record and pLannotate feature annotations shown in this document.]
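Description:
TOE1 is a mammalian expression plasmid built on the Gateway destination backbone E2.pEF5-DEST-FL-V5-MCP. It carries the full-length, unmutated human TOE1 open reading frame (also known as hCaf1z), which encodes a protein annotated as being involved in snRNA 3'-tail processing and in growth and cell-cycle inhibition. The ORF was introduced by Gateway recombination and is flanked by attB1 and attB2 sites. It is transcribed from the strong constitutive EF-1α promoter, with a T7 promoter lying just upstream of the insert. Downstream of attB2, the backbone supplies a C-terminal V5 epitope tag followed by the bacteriophage MS2 coat protein (MCP), and a bovine growth hormone polyadenylation signal terminates the unit. The expected product is therefore a TOE1-V5-MCP fusion, detectable through V5 and able to bind MS2 stem-loop RNA elements through the coat protein moiety.

The plasmid is propagated in E. coli through a high-copy ColE1/pUC-type origin and selected with ampicillin (AmpR). The feature table also shows an FRT site placed directly upstream of a hygromycin resistance gene with an SV40 polyadenylation signal. This arrangement is typical of FLP-mediated integration systems, in which hygromycin resistance is gained on recombination into a genomic FRT landing site, but the record does not say whether it was used that way. Several other annotations (f1 ori, SV40 promoter, ble, lacI, CMV enhancer, small t antigen) are only fragments and are probably backbone remnants.

The stated purpose is use in an RNA-binding protein tethering screen. In such tethered function assays, the MCP fusion recruits the candidate protein to a reporter mRNA bearing MS2 hairpins, so that its effects on mRNA stability and translation can be measured.
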