Addgene plasmid #156091: TOE1
Purpose: For use in RBP tethering screen
Depositing lab: Eugene Yeo. Depositing organization: University of California, San Diego (UCSD). Publication: Large-scale tethered function assays identify factors that regulate mRNA stability and translation. Luo EC, Nathanson JL, Tan FE, Schwartz JL, Schmok JC, Shankar A, Markmiller S, Yee BA, Sathe S, Pratt GA, Scaletta DB, Ha Y, Hill DE, Aigner S, Yeo GW. Nat Struct Mol Biol. 2020 Oct;27(10):989-1000. doi: 10.1038/s41594-020-0477-6. Epub 2020 Aug 17. PubMed 32807991.
Backbone
  Vector backbone: E2.pEF5-DEST-FL-V5-MCP
  Backbone size w/o insert (bp): 7357
  Vector type: Mammalian Expression
Growth in bacteria
  Bacterial resistance: Ampicillin, 100 μg/mL
  Growth temperature: 37°C
  Growth strain: DH5alpha
  Copy number: High Copy
Gene/Insert
  Gene/Insert name: TOE1 (alt name: Accession: JF432181)
  Species: H. sapiens (human)
  Insert size (bp): 1533
  Mutation: none
  Entrez Gene: TOE1 (a.k.a. hCaf1z)
  Promoter: EF-1a
  Tag / fusion protein: V5-MCP (C terminal on backbone)
  Cloning method: Gateway Cloning
  Sequencing primers: 5′ TAATACGACTCACTATAGGG; 3′ gctcgagtctagagggc
Resource information
  A portion of this plasmid was derived from a plasmid made by: DNASU Plasmid Repository Center for Personalized Diagnostics Biodesign Institute
Terms and licenses: Academic/Nonprofit Terms; Industry Terms: Not Available to Industry
How to cite: TOE1 was a gift from Eugene Yeo (Addgene plasmid # 156091 ; http://n2t.net/addgene:156091 ; RRID:Addgene_156091)
